>Addgene plasmid #248887 | TDP-43_CTD_L340A | addgene full sequence | sequence record 494382 | Addgene NGS Result
TAATACGACTCACTATAGGGGAATTGTGAGCGGATAACAATTCCCCTCTAGAAATAATTTTGTTTAACTT
TTGAAGGAGATATACCATGGGTAGCGACAAGATTCATCACCACCATCATCATGAGAACTTATACTTTCAA
GGCCATATGAACCGCCAACTGGAACGTTCCGGTCGTTTCGGTGGTAATCCGGGTGGTTTCGGCAACCAGG
GTGGCTTTGGCAATTCGCGTGGCGGTGGTGCCGGCTTGGGCAATAACCAAGGTTCCAATATGGGTGGCGG
TATGAACTTTGGTGCCTTCTCCATCAATCCGGCAATGATGGCGGCTGCACAAGCGGCGCTGCAGTCTAGC
TGGGGTATGATGGGCATGGCAGCGAGCCAGCAGAACCAGTCAGGCCCGAGCGGCAATAATCAGAATCAAG
GTAACATGCAGCGTGAACCGAATCAAGCGTTTGGTAGCGGTAACAATAGCTACAGCGGTAGCAACAGCGG
TGCGGCAATCGGCTGGGGTAGCGCAAGCAATGCGGGCAGCGGTAGCGGTTTCAACGGCGGCTTTGGTAGC
AGCATGGATAGCAAGAGCTCCGGTTGGGGCATGTAACTCGAGCCCCCTAGCATAACCCCTTGGGGCCTCT
AAACGGGTCTTGAGGGGTTTTTTGCCCCTGAGACGCGTCAATCGAGTTCGTACCTAAGGGCGACACCCCC
TAATTAGCCCGGGCGAAAGGCCCAGTCTTTCGACTGAGCCTTTCGTTTTATTTGATGCCTGGCAGTTCCC
TACTCTCGCATGGGGAGTCCCCACACTACCATCGGCGCTACGGCGTTTCACTTCTGAGTTCGGCATGGGG
TCAGGTGGGACCACCGCGCTACTGCCGCCAGGCAAACAAGGGGTGTTATGAGCCATATTCAGGTATAAAT
GGGCTCGCGATAATGTTCAGAATTGGTTAATTGGTTGTAACACTGACCCCTATTTGTTTATTTTTCTAAA
TACATTCAAATATGTATCCGCTCATGAGACAATAACCCTGATAAATGCTTCAATAATATTGAAAAAGGAA
GAATATGAGCCATATTCAACGGGAAACGTCGAGGCCGCGATTAAATTCCAACATGGATGCTGATTTATAT
GGGTATAAATGGGCTCGCGATAATGTCGGGCAATCAGGTGCGACAATCTATCGCTTGTATGGGAAGCCCG
ATGCGCCAGAGTTGTTTCTGAAACATGGCAAAGGTAGCGTTGCCAATGATGTTACAGATGAGATGGTCAG
ACTAAACTGGCTGACGGAATTTATGCCACTTCCGACCATCAAGCATTTTATCCGTACTCCTGATGATGCA
TGGTTACTCACCACTGCGATCCCCGGAAAAACAGCGTTCCAGGTATTAGAAGAATATCCTGATTCAGGTG
AAAATATTGTTGATGCGCTGGCAGTGTTCCTGCGCCGGTTGCACTCGATTCCTGTTTGTAATTGTCCTTT
TAACAGCGATCGCGTATTTCGCCTCGCTCAGGCGCAATCACGAATGAATAACGGTTTGGTTGATGCGAGT
GATTTTGATGACGAGCGTAATGGCTGGCCTGTTGAACAAGTCTGGAAAGAAATGCATAAACTTTTGCCAT
TCTCACCGGATTCAGTCGTCACTCATGGTGATTTCTCACTTGATAACCTTATTTTTGACGAGGGGAAATT
AATAGGTTGTATTGATGTTGGACGAGTCGGAATCGCAGACCGATACCAGGATCTTGCCATCCTATGGAAC
TGCCTCGGTGAGTTTTCTCCTTCATTACAGAAACGGCTTTTTCAAAAATATGGTATTGATAATCCTGATA
TGAATAAATTGCAATTTCATTTGATGCTCGATGAGTTTTTCTAAGCGGCGCGCCATCGAATGGCGCAAAA
CCTTTCGCGGTATGGCATGATAGCGCCCGGAAGAGAGTCAATTCAGGGTGGTGAATATGAAACCAGTAAC
GTTATACGATGTCGCAGAGTATGCCGGTGTCTCTTATCAGACCGTTTCCCGCGTGGTGAACCAGGCCAGC
CACGTTTCTGCGAAAACGCGGGAAAAAGTGGAAGCGGCGATGGCGGAGCTGAATTACATTCCCAACCGCG
TGGCACAACAACTGGCGGGCAAACAGTCGTTGCTGATTGGCGTTGCCACCTCCAGTCTGGCCCTGCACGC
GCCGTCGCAAATTGTCGCGGCGATTAAATCTCGCGCCGATCAACTGGGTGCCAGCGTGGTGGTGTCGATG
GTAGAACGAAGCGGCGTCGAAGCCTGTAAAGCGGCGGTGCACAATCTTCTCGCGCAACGCGTCAGTGGGC
TGATCATTAACTATCCGCTGGATGACCAGGATGCCATTGCTGTGGAAGCTGCCTGCACTAATGTTCCGGC
GTTATTTCTTGATGTCTCTGACCAGACACCCATCAACAGTATTATTTTCTCCCATGAGGACGGTACGCGA
CTGGGCGTGGAGCATCTGGTCGCATTGGGTCACCAGCAAATCGCGCTGTTAGCGGGCCCATTAAGTTCTG
TCTCGGCGCGTCTGCGTCTGGCTGGCTGGCATAAATATCTCACTCGCAATCAAATTCAGCCGATAGCGGA
ACGGGAAGGCGACTGGAGTGCCATGTCCGGTTTTCAACAAACCATGCAAATGCTGAATGAGGGCATCGTT
CCCACTGCGATGCTGGTTGCCAACGATCAGATGGCGCTGGGCGCAATGCGCGCCATTACCGAGTCCGGGC
TGCGCGTTGGTGCGGATATCTCGGTAGTGGGATACGACGATACCGAAGATAGCTCATGTTATATCCCGCC
GTTAACCACCATCAAACAGGATTTTCGCCTGCTGGGGCAAACCAGCGTGGACCGCTTGCTGCAACTCTCT
CAGGGCCAGGCGGTGAAGGGCAATCAGCTGTTGCCAGTCTCACTGGTGAAAAGAAAAACCACCCTGGCGC
CCAATACGCAAACCGCCTCTCCCCGCGCGTTGGCCGATTCATTAATGCAGCTGGCACGACAGGTTTCCCG
ACTGGAAAGCGGGCAGTGACTCATGACCAAAATCCCTTAACGTGAGTTACGCGCGCGTCGTTCCACTGAG
CGTCAGACCCCGTAGAAAAGATCAAAGGATCTTCTTGAGATCCTTTTTTTCTGCGCGTAATCTGCTGCTT
GCAAACAAAAAAACCACCGCTACCAGCGGTGGTTTGTTTGCCGGATCAAGAGCTACCAACTCTTTTTCCG
AAGGTAACTGGCTTCAGCAGAGCGCAGATACCAAATACTGTTCTTCTAGTGTAGCCGTAGTTAGCCCACC
ACTTCAAGAACTCTGTAGCACCGCCTACATACCTCGCTCTGCTAATCCTGTTACCAGTGGCTGCTGCCAG
TGGCGATAAGTCGTGTCTTACCGGGTTGGACTCAAGACGATAGTTACCGGATAAGGCGCAGCGGTCGGGC
TGAACGGGGGGTTCGTGCACACAGCCCAGCTTGGAGCGAACGACCTACACCGAACTGAGATACCTACAGC
GTGAGCTATGAGAAAGCGCCACGCTTCCCGAAGGGAGAAAGGCGGACAGGTATCCGGTAAGCGGCAGGGT
CGGAACAGGAGAGCGCACGAGGGAGCTTCCAGGGGGAAACGCCTGGTATCTTTATAGTCCTGTCGGGTTT
CGCCACCTCTGACTTGAGCGTCGATTTTTGTGATGCTCGTCAGGGGGGCGGAGCCTATGGAAAAACGCCA
GCAACGCGGCCTTTTTACGGTTCCTGGCCTTTTGCTGGCCTTTTGCTCACATGTTCTTTCCTGCGTTATC
CCCTGATTCTGTGGATAACCGTATTACCGCCTTTGAGTGAGCTGATACCGCTCGCCGCAGCCGAACGACC
GAGCGCAGCGAGTCAGTGAGCGAGGAAGCGGAAGGCGAGAGTAGGGAACTGCCAGGCATCAAACTAAGCA
GAAGGCCCCTGACGGATGGCCTTTTTGCGTTTCTACAAACTCTTTCTGTGTTGTAAAACGACGGCCAGTC
TTAAGCTCGGGCCCCCTGGGCGGTTCTGATAACGAGTAATCGTTAATCCGCAAATAACGTAAAAACCCGC
TTCGGCGGGTTTTTTTATGGGGGGAGTTTAGGGAAAGAGCATTTGTCAGAATATTTAAGGGCGCCTGTCA
CTTTGCTTGATATATGAGAATTATTTAACCTTATAAATGAGAAAAAAGCAACGCACTTTAAATAAGATAC
GTTGCTTTTTCGATTGATGAACACCTATAATTAAACTATTCATCTATTATTTATGATTTTTTGTATATAC
AATATTTCTAGTTTGTTAAAGAGAATTAAGAAAATAAATCTCGAAAATAATAAAGGGAAAATCAGTTTTT
GATATCAAAATTATACATGTCAACGATAATACAAAATATAATACAAACTATAAGATGTTATCAGTATTTA
TTATGCATTTAGAATAAATTTTGTGTCGCCCTTCCGCGAAAT
Features (pLannotate 1.2.2; 14 found; start..end, strand, type, name):
      1..19      +  promoter       T7 promoter: promoter for bacteriophage T7 RNA polymerase
     20..44      +  protein_bind   lac operator: The lac repressor binds to the lac operator to inhibit transcription in E. coli. This inhibition can be relieved by adding lactose or isopropyl-β-D-thiogalactopyranoside (IPTG). lac repressor encoded by lacI
     84..593     +  CDS            TARDBP (fragment): TADBP_HUMAN - Also known as TDP43. Experimental evidence at protein level: Swiss-Prot protein existence level 1. RNA-binding protein that is involved in various steps of RNA biogenesis and processing (PubMed:23519609). Preferentially binds, via its two RNA recognition motifs RRM1 and RRM2, to GU-repeats on RNA molecules predominantly localized within long introns and in the 3'UTR of mRNAs (PubMed:23519609, PubMed:24240615, PubMed:24464995). In turn, regulates the splicing of many non-coding and protein-coding RNAs including proteins involved in neuronal survival, as well as mRNAs that encode p
    607..654     +  terminator     T7 terminator: transcription terminator for bacteriophage T7 RNA polymerase
    714..754     -  terminator     rrnB T1 terminator (fragment): transcription terminator T1 from the E. coli rrnB gene
    756..871     -  ncRNA          5S rRNA: Accession: RF00001 - 5S ribosomal RNA
    902..926     +  CDS            KanR (fragment): aminoglycoside phosphotransferase; aph(3')-Ia; confers resistance to kanamycin in bacteria or G418 (Geneticin®) in eukaryotes
    956..1052    +  promoter       AmpR promoter (fragment): bla
   1055..1864    +  CDS            KanR: aminoglycoside phosphotransferase; aph(3')-Ia; confers resistance to kanamycin in bacteria or G418 (Geneticin®) in eukaryotes
   1873..1946    +  promoter       lacI promoter (fragment): lacI
   1947..3026    +  CDS            lacI: LACI_ECOLI - Experimental evidence at protein level: Swiss-Prot protein existence level 1. Repressor of the lactose operon. Binds allolactose as an inducer. From Escherichia coli (strain K12).
   3115..3703    +  rep_origin     ori: high-copy-number ColE1/pMB1/pBR322/pUC origin of replication
   3928..3945    +  terminator     rrnB T2 terminator (fragment): transcription terminator T2 from the E. coli rrnB gene
   3970..3989    -  CDS            lacZα (fragment): LacZα fragment of β-galactosidase; lacZ fragment
