[The description below was written by a language model from this plasmid's Addgene catalogue record and pLannotate feature annotations shown in this document.]
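Description:
TDP-43_CTD_L340A is a 4,452 bp bacterial expression plasmid built on the pJ411 backbone. It produces the C-terminal domain of human TDP-43 (gene TARDBP) carrying a leucine-to-alanine substitution at position 340. The plasmid replicates in E. coli from a high-copy ColE1/pUC-type origin and is selected with kanamycin through an aph(3')-Ia (KanR) gene, which the annotation places downstream of a fragment of the AmpR (bla) promoter. Short rrnB terminator fragments, a 5S rRNA segment, and small KanR and lacZα remnants are also annotated; these look like backbone residues or insulating elements rather than functional payload.

The expression cassette follows a standard T7/lac design. A T7 promoter is immediately followed by a lac operator, then the TARDBP-derived open reading frame, and a T7 terminator closes the unit. A plasmid-borne lacI gene with its own promoter supplies the repressor, so transcription stays off until it is induced with IPTG in a host that provides T7 RNA polymerase. The catalogue lists an N-terminal 6xHis tag contributed by the backbone. The feature table does not annotate the tag separately, but the annotated coding region is somewhat longer than the stated 447 bp insert, which is consistent with additional N-terminal tag sequence.

The stated purpose is to express the His-tagged mutant domain, and the tag allows purification by metal-affinity chromatography. The associated publication concerns the structural details of helix-mediated multimerization of the conserved region of the TDP-43 C-terminal domain. This suggests that L340A serves as a point-mutant probe of that self-association in biophysical studies, although the record does not describe the specific effect of the mutation.
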