Addgene plasmid #248887: TDP-43_CTD_L340A
Purpose: Edit Expresses 6xHis-tagged C-terminal domain of TDP-43 with L340A.
Depositing lab: Nicolas Fawzi. Depositing organization: Brown University. Publication: Structural details of helix-mediated multimerization of the conserved region of TDP-43 C-terminal domain. Rizuan A, Shenoy J, Mohanty P, Dos Passos PM, Mercado Ortiz JF, Bai L, Viswanathan R, Zaborowksy J, Wang SH, Johnson V, Mamede LD, Titus AR, Ayala YM, Ghirlando R, Mittal J, Fawzi NL. Nat Commun. 2025 Nov 26;16(1):10528. doi: 10.1038/s41467-025-65546-w. PubMed 41298366.
Backbone
  Vector backbone: pJ411
  Backbone size w/o insert (bp): 4005
  Total vector size (bp): 4452
  Vector type: Bacterial Expression
Growth in bacteria
  Bacterial resistance: Kanamycin, 50 μg/mL
  Growth temperature: 37°C
  Growth strain: DH5alpha
  Copy number: High Copy
Gene/Insert
  Gene/Insert name: TDP-43_CTD_L340A
  Species: H. sapiens (human)
  Insert size (bp): 447
  Mutation: changed L340A
  Entrez Gene: TARDBP (a.k.a. ALS10, TDP-43)
  Tag / fusion protein: 6xHis-tags (N terminal on backbone)
Terms and licenses: Academic/Nonprofit Terms; Industry Terms: Not Available to Industry
Depositor comments: Please visit https://doi.org/10.1101/2024.07.05.602258 for bioRxiv preprint.
How to cite: TDP-43_CTD_L340A was a gift from Nicolas Fawzi (Addgene plasmid # 248887 ; http://n2t.net/addgene:248887 ; RRID:Addgene_248887)
